Addgene plasmid #8358: GADD45 P-3m-luc
Depositing lab: Michael Greenberg. Publication: DNA repair pathway stimulated by the forkhead transcription factor FOXO3a through the Gadd45 protein. Tran H, Brunet A, Grenier JM, Datta SR, Fornace AJ Jr, DiStefano PS, Chiang LW, Greenberg ME. Science 2002 Apr 19;296(5567):530-4. 10.1126/science.1068712 PubMed 11964479.
Backbone
  Vector backbone: pGL3
  Backbone size w/o insert (bp): 5000
  Vector type: Mammalian Expression, Luciferase
Growth in bacteria
  Bacterial resistance: Ampicillin, 100 μg/mL
  Growth temperature: 37°C
  Growth strain: DH5alpha
  Copy number: High Copy
Gene/Insert
  Gene/Insert name: GADD45 promoter P-3m
  Species: H. sapiens (human)
  Mutation: P-3m
  Entrez Gene: GADD45A (a.k.a. DDIT1, GADD45)
  Tag / fusion protein: luciferase (C terminal on backbone)
  Cloning method: Restriction Enzyme
  Sequencing primers: 5′ RVprimer3
Terms and licenses: Academic/Nonprofit Terms; Industry Terms: Not Available to Industry
Depositor comments: Core consensus sequence AC of FHRE-3 within the GADD45A promoter replaced with GG.
How to cite: GADD45 P-3m-luc was a gift from Michael Greenberg (Addgene plasmid # 8358 ; http://n2t.net/addgene:8358 ; RRID:Addgene_8358)
