[The description below was written by a language model from this plasmid's Addgene catalogue record.]
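Description:
GADD45 P-3m-luc is a luciferase reporter plasmid built on the pGL3 backbone (about 5 kb without the insert) and intended for transfection into mammalian cells. It is maintained in E. coli as a high-copy plasmid under ampicillin selection. The record gives no feature table, so the origin of replication and other backbone elements are not itemised. pGL3-series vectors generally carry a firefly luciferase coding sequence downstream of a cloning site into which a test promoter is placed.

The insert is a fragment of the human GADD45A (also called DDIT1 or GADD45) promoter, cloned by restriction enzyme digestion upstream of the backbone luciferase gene so that reporter output reflects the transcriptional activity of that promoter. The record does not state the length or exact boundaries of the promoter fragment. The "P-3m" designation refers to a point-mutant version. According to the depositor's comments, the core consensus dinucleotide AC of the third forkhead response element (FHRE-3) within the promoter has been replaced with GG, a change expected to disrupt recognition of that site by forkhead transcription factors.

The associated publication concerns stimulation of a DNA repair pathway by FOXO3a acting through Gadd45. In that context the construct serves as a binding-site mutant for promoter-reporter assays. Comparing its luciferase activity with that of an unmutated GADD45A promoter reporter would indicate how much FHRE-3 contributes to FOXO-dependent activation of the gene. The catalogue lists luciferase as a C-terminal tag on the backbone, but here it functions as a transcriptional reporter rather than as a protein fusion partner.
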