>Addgene plasmid #8358 | GADD45 P-3m-luc | addgene partial sequence | sequence record 17822 | 8358 with LucNrev
GCGCCGGGCCTTTCTTTATGTTTTTGGCGTCTTCCATGGTGGCTTTACCAACAGTACCGGAATGCCAAGC
TTGATCTCCTCCCAGCCACTGCCTACCAGCCACTGGAGGACAAAGGGCCCCGCTCTCCGGGGTTATCCTG
CCAACCCTCAGCCAACCACCTTCCGCCTCATTTGCATGCAGCTTGGCCATTGGGCTATGCAAATCAGCCT
GCTCCAGCAATTTGACCCCAGCTCCTGGAGTCAGGTTGAGAGGAGCGGAAAAGGGAGGAGCCACGCGGGA
GGCGAGCCGAGGGGGCGGGGGCGGGGGCGGTGCCGAGAGGGGAAGGCGGGTCCCGCGCGCACTCTTATCC
GGTTGGCGGGGACCATTGGGAGTGGGGGGCTTTAGCAGAGGCTAGAGGTGGCCTCAGCTTGGGCTGAAGC
AGGCTGCCAAGTGTTTTTCTATAATAGTTGCGGCACTTTTTTCTTATTATCTTTTCATGTCTTTTCCTTT
AAGGGGTGGCTATTAAAATCTATTTCCAGGGTTAATGCACTGAAGTCTAGTAATTATTAGTAAGCAGGTT
ACATTAAAAAAGTGTCTCCAGACCTCCGGGGCAAAGTTTACCTCAGAAGTGTTGTTTATCTAAGTCTAGG
CGAAGCTGCTTATTANNNAGTAGTATTATTTCGGTGCCTTGATGGCTGGTTTGATTTATTTTCGGAAAGC
TGCANGGNTGGAAGCTCAAAAAAGAAAAACCAACCNGTTTG
